>Addgene plasmid #219230 | SFFV-THYN1-Brd 292 | addgene full sequence | sequence record 449000 | Addgene NGS Result
ATTTATGCAGAGGCCGAGGCCGCCTCGGCCTCTGAGCTATTCCAGAAGTAGTGAGGAGGCTTTTTTGGAG
GCCTAGGGACGTACCCAATTCGCCCTATAGTGAGTCGTATTACGCGCGCTCACTGGCCGTCGTTTTACAA
CGTCGTGACTGGGAAAACCCTGGCGTTACCCAACTTAATCGCCTTGCAGCACATCCCCCTTTCGCCAGCT
GGCGTAATAGCGAAGAGGCCCGCACCGATCGCCCTTCCCAACAGTTGCGCAGCCTGAATGGCGAATGGG
[124 nt withheld, positions 280-403]
C
[91 nt withheld, positions 405-495]
A
[49 nt withheld, positions 497-545]
CCTTTGACGTTGGAGTCCACGTTCTTT
[37 nt withheld, positions 573-609]
ACCCTATCTCGGTCTATTCTTTTGATTTATAAGGGATTTTGCCGATTTCGGCCTATTGGTTAAAAAATGA
GCTGATTTAACAAAAATTTAACGCGAATTTTAACAAAATATTAACGCTTACAATTTAGGTGGCACTTTTC
GGGGAAATGTGCGCGGAACCCCTATTTGTTTATTTTTCTAAATACATTCAAATATGTATCCGCTCATGAG
ACAATAACCCTGATAAATGCTTCAATAATATTGAAAAAGGAAGAGTATGAGTATTCAACATTTCCGTGTC
GCCCTTATTCCCTTTTTTGCGGCATTTTGCCTTCCTGTTTTTGCTCACCCAGAAACGCTGGTGAAAGTAA
AAGATGCTGAAGATCAGTTGGGTGCACGAGTGGGTTACATCGAACTGGATCTCAACAGCGGTAAGATCCT
TGAGAGTTTTCGCCCCGAAGAACGTTTTCCAATGATGAGCACTTTTAAAGTTCTGCTATGTGGCGCGGTA
TTATCCCGTATTGACGCCGGGCAAGAGCAACTCGGTCGCCGCATACACTATTCTCAGAATGACTTGGTTG
AGTACTCACCAGTCACAGAAAAGCATCTTACGGATGGCATGACAGTAAGAGAATTATGCAGTGCTGCCAT
AACCATGAGTGATAACACTGCGGCCAACTTACTTCTGACAACGATCGGAGGACCGAAGGAGCTAACCGCT
TTTTTGCACAACATGGGGGATCATGTAACTCGCCTTGATCGTTGGGAACCGGAGCTGAATGAAGCCATAC
CAAACGACGAGCGTGACACCACGATGCCTGTAGCAATGGCAACAACGTTGCGCAAACTATTAACTGGCGA
ACTACTTACTCTAGCTTCCCGGCAACAATTAATAGACTGGATGGAGGCGGATAAAGTTGCAGGACCACTT
CTGCGCTCGGCCCTTCCGGCTGGCTGGTTTATTGCTGATAAATCTGGAGCCGGTGAGCGTGGGTCTCGCG
GTATCATTGCAGCACTGGGGCCAGATGGTAAGCCCTCCCGTATCGTAGTTATCTACACGACGGGGAGTCA
GGCAACTATGGATGAACGAAATAGACAGATCGCTGAGATAGGTGCCTCACTGATTAAGCATTGGTAACTG
TCAGACCAAGTTTACTCATATATACTTTAGATTGATTTAAAACTTCATTTTTAATTTAAAAGGATCTAGG
TGAAGATCCTTTTTGATAATCTCATGACCAAAATCCCTTAACGTGAGTTTTCGTTCCACTGAGCGTCAGA
CCCCGTAGAAAAGATCAAAGGATCTTCTTGAGATCCTTTTTTTCTGCGCGTAATCTGCTGCTTGCAAACA
AAAAAACCACCGCTACCAGCGGTGGTTTGTTTGCCGGATCAAGAGCTACCAACTCTTTTTCCGAAGGTAA
CTGGCTTCAGCAGAGCGCAGATACCAAATACTGTTCTTCTAGTGTAGCCGTAGTTAGGCCACCACTTCAA
GAACTCTGTAGCACCGCCTACATACCTCGCTCTGCTAATCCTGTTACCAGTGGCTGCTGCCAGTGGCGAT
AAGTCGTGTCTTACCGGGTTGGACTCAAGACGATAGTTACCGGATAAGGCGCAGCGGTCGGGCTGAACGG
GGGGTTCGTGCACACAGCCCAGCTTGGAGCGAACGACCTACACCGAACTGAGATACCTACAGCGTGAGCT
ATGAGAAAGCGCCACGCTTCCCGAAGGGAGAAAGGCGGACAGGTATCCGGTAAGCGGCAGGGTCGGAACA
GGAGAGCGCACGAGGGAGCTTCCAGGGGGAAACGCCTGGTATCTTTATAGTCCTGTCGGGTTTCGCCACC
TCTGACTTGAGCGTCGATTTTTGTGATGCTCGTCAGGGGGGCGGAGCCTATGGAAAAACGCCAGCAACGC
GGCCTTTTTACGGTTCCTGGCCTTTTGCTGGCCTTTTGCTCACATGTTCTTTCCTGCGTTATCCCCTGAT
TCTGTGGATAACCGTATTACCGCCTTTGAGTGAGCTGATACCGCTCGCCGCAGCCGAACGACCGAGCGCA
GCGAGTCAGTGAGCGAGGAAGCGGAAGAGCGCCCAATACGCAAACCGCCTCTCCCCGCGCGTTGGCCGAT
TCATTAATGCAGCTGGCACGACAGGTTTCCCGACTGGAAAGCGGGCAGTGAGCGCAACGCAATTAATGTG
AGTTAGCTCACTCATTAGGCACCCCAGGCTTTACACTTTATGCTTCCGGCTCGTATGTTGTGTGGAATTG
TGAGCGGATAACAATTTCACACAGGAAACAGCTATGACCATGATTACGCCAAGCGCGCAATTAACCCTCA
CTAAAGGGAACAAAAGCTGGAGCTGCAAGCTTAATGTAGTCTTATGCAATACTCTTGTAGTCTTGCAACA
TGGTAACGATGAGTTAGCAACATGCCTTACAAGGAGAGAAAAAGCACCGTGCATGCCGATTGGTGGAAGT
AAGGTGGTACGATCGTGCCTTATTAGGAAGGCAACAGACGGGTCTGACATGGATTGGACGAACCACTGAA
TTGCCGCATTGCAGAGATATTGTATTTAAGTGCCTAGCTCGATACATAAACGGGTCTCTCTGGTTAGACC
AGATCTGAGCCTGGGAGCTCTCTGGCTAACTAGGGAACCCACTGCTTAAGCCTCAATAAAGCTTGCCTTG
AGTGCTTCAAGTAGTGTGTGCCCGTCTGTTGTGTGACTCTGGTAACTAGAGATCCCTCAGACCCTTTTAG
TCAGTGTGGAAAATCTCTAGCAGTGGCGCCCGAACAGGGACTTGAAAGCGAAAGGGAAACCAGAGGAGCT
CTCTCGACGCAGGACTCGGCTTGCTGAAGCGCGCACGGCAAGAGGCGAGGGGCGGCGACTGGTGAGTACG
CCAAAAATTTTGACTAGCGGAGGCTAGAAGGAGAGAGATGGGTGCGAGAGCGTCAGTATTAAGCGGGGGA
GAATTAGATCGCGATGGGAAAAAATTCGGTTAAGGCCAGGGGGAAAGAAAAAATATAAATTAAAACATAT
AGTATGGGCAAGCAGGGAGCTAGAACGATTCGCAGTTAATCCTGGCCTGTTAGAAACATCAGAAGGCTGT
AGACAAATACTGGGACAGCTACAACCATCCCTTCAGACAGGATCAGAAGAACTTAGATCATTATATAATA
CAGTAGCAACCCTCTATTGTGTGCATCAAAGGATAGAGATAAAAGACACCAAGGAAGCTTTAGACAAGAT
AGAGGAAGAGCAAAACAAAAGTAAGACCACCGCACAGCAAGCGGCCGCTGATCTTCAGACCTGGAGGAGG
AGATATGAGGGACAATTGGAGAAGTGAATTATATAAATATAAAGTAGTAAAAATTGAACCATTAGGAGTA
GCACCCACCAAGGCAAAGAGAAGAGTGGTGCAGAGAGAAAAAAGAGCAGTGGGAATAGGAGCTTTGTTCC
TTGGGTTCTTGGGAGCAGCAGGAAGCACTATGGGCGCAGCGTCAATGACGCTGACGGTACAGGCCAGACA
ATTATTGTCTGGTATAGTGCAGCAGCAGAACAATTTGCTGAGGGCTATTGAGGCGCAACAGCATCTGTTG
CAACTCACAGTCTGGGGCATCAAGCAGCTCCAGGCAAGAATCCTGGCTGTGGAAAGATACCTAAAGGATC
AACAGCTCCTGGGGATTTGGGGTTGCTCTGGAAAACTCATTTGCACCACTGCTGTGCCTTGGAATGCTAG
TTGGAGTAATAAATCTCTGGAACAGATTTGGAATCACACGACCTGGATGGAGTGGGACAGAGAAATTAAC
AATTACACAAGCTTAATACACTCCTTAATTGAAGAATCGCAAAACCAGCAAGAAAAGAATGAACAAGAAT
TATTGGAATTAGATAAATGGGCAAGTTTGTGGAATTGGTTTAACATAACAAATTGGCTGTGGTATATAAA
ATTATTCATAATGATAGTAGGAGGCTTGGTAGGTTTAAGAATAGTTTTTGCTGTACTTTCTATAGTGAAT
AGAGTTAGGCAGGGATATTCACCATTATCGTTTCAGACCCACCTCCCAACCCCGAGGGGACCCGACAGGC
CCGAAGGAATAGAAGAAGAAGGTGGAGAGAGAGACAGAGACAGATCCATTCGATTAGTGAACGGATCTCG
ACGGTATCGGTTAACTTTTAAAAGAAAAGGGGGGATTGGGGGGTACAGTGCAGGGGAAAGAATAGTAGAC
ATAATAGCAACAGACATACAAACTAAAGAATTACAAAAACAAATTACAAAAATTCAAAATTTTATCGATC
ACGAGACTAGCCTCGAGCTGGCTGCAGTAACGCCATTTTGCAAGGCATGGAAAAATACCAAACCAAGAAT
AGAGAAGTTCAGATCAAGGGCGGGTACATGAAAATAGCTAACGTTGGGCCAAACAGGATATCTGCGGTGA
GCAGTTTCGGCCCCGGCCCGGGGCCAAGAACAGATGGTCACCGCAGTTTCGGCCCCGGCCCGAGGCCAAG
AACAGATGGTCCCCAGATATGGCCCAACCCTCAGCAGTTTCTTAAGACCCATCAGATGTTTCCAGGCTCC
CCCAAGGACCTGAAATGACCCTGCGCCTTATTTGAATTAACCAATCAGCCTGCTTCTCGCTTCTGTTCGC
GCGCTTCTGCTTCCCGAGCTCTATAAAAGAGCTCACAACCCCTCACTCGGCGCGCCAGTCCTCCGACAGA
CTGAGTCGGCCGGTCGAATCAAGCTTATCGATACCGTCGACGGATCCGCTAGCCCGCGGTTCGAAATGTC
GAGACCCCGGAAGAGGCTGGCTGGGACTTCTGGTTCAGACAAGGGACTATCAGGAAAACGCACCAAAACT
GAGAACTCAGGTGAGGCATTAGCTAAAGTGGAGGACTCCAACCCTCAGAAGACTTCAGCCACTAAAAACT
GTTTGAAGAATCTAAGCAGCCACTGGCTGATGAAGTCAGAGCCAGAGAGCCGCCTAGAGAAAGGTGTAGA
TGTGAAGTTCAGCATTGAGGATCTCAAAGCACAGCCCAAACAGACAACATGCTGGGATGGTGTTCGTAAC
TACCAGGCTCGGAACTTCCTTAGAGCCATGAAGCTGGGAGAAGAAGCCTTCTTCTACCATAGCAACTGCA
AAGAGCCAGGCATCGCAGGACTCATGAAGATCGTGAAAGAGGCTTACCCAGACCACACACAGTTTGAGAA
AAACAATCCCCATTATGACCCATCTAGCAAAGAGGACAACCCTAAGTGGTCCATGAAGAGTTTGATTTTG
TTTTGAACCGGTCGGATCCCCCGGGCTGCAGGAATTCGAGCATCTTACCGCCATTTATTCCCATATTTGT
TCTGTTTTTCTTGATTTGGGTATACATTTAAATGTTAATAAAACAAAATGGTGGGGCAATCATTTACATT
TTTAGGGATATGTAATTACTAGTTCAGGTGTATTGCCACAAGACAAACATGTTAAGAAACTTTCCCGTTA
TTTACGCTCTGTTCCTGTTAATCAACCTCTGGATTACAAAATTTGTGAAAGATTGACTGATATTCTTAAC
TATGTTGCTCCTTTTACGCTGTGTGGATATGCTGCTTTAATGCCTCTGTATCATGCTATTGCTTCCCGTA
CGGCTTTCGTTTTCTCCTCCTTGTATAAATCCTGGTTGCTGTCTCTTTATGAGGAGTTGTGGCCCGTTGT
CCGTCAACGTGGCGTGGTGTGCTCTGTGTTTGCTGACGCAACCCCCACTGGCTGGGGCATTGCCACCACC
TGTCAACTCCTTTCTGGGACTTTCGCTTTCCCCCTCCCGATCGCCACGGCAGAACTCATCGCCGCCTGCC
TTGCCCGCTGCTGGACAGGGGCTAGGTTGCTGGGCACTGATAATTCCGTGGTGTTGTCGGGGAAGCTGAC
GTCCTTTGCAATTCGATATCAAGCTGTACCTTCTAGATGTACACAAGCTTCAGCGCTTCTAGACCAATGA
CTTACAAGGCAGCTGTAGATCTTAGCCACTTTTTAAAAGAAAAGGGGGGACTGGAAGGGCTAATTCACTC
CCAACGAAGACAAGATCTGCTTTTTGCTTGTACTGGGTCTCTCTGGTTAGACCAGATCTGAGCCTGGGAG
CTCTCTGGCTAACTAGGGAACCCACTGCTTAAGCCTCAATAAAGCTTGCCTTGAGTGCTTCAAGTAGTGT
GTGCCCGTCTGTTGTGTGACTCTGGTAACTAGAGATCCCTCAGACCCTTTTAGTCAGTGTGGAAAATCTC
TAGCAGTAGTAGTTCATGTCATCTTATTATTCAGTATTTATAACTTGCAAAGAAATGAATATCAGAGAGT
GAGAGGAACTTGTTTATTGCAGCTTATAATGGTTACAAATAAAGCAATAGCATCACAAATTTCACAAATA
AAGCATTTTTTTCACTGCATTCTAGTTGTGGTTTGTCCAAACTCATCAATGTATCTTATCATGTCTGGCT
CTAGCTATCCCGCCCCTAACTCCGCCCATCCCGCCCCTAACTCCGCCCAGTTCCGCCCATTCTCCGCCCC
ATGGCTGACTAATTTTTTTT
Features (pLannotate 1.2.2; 29 found; start..end, strand, type, name):
     94..112     -  promoter       T7 promoter: promoter for bacteriophage T7 RNA polymerase
    120..275     +  CDS            lacZα (fragment): LacZα fragment of β-galactosidase; lacZ fragment
    280..708     +  rep_origin     f1 ori (sequence partly withheld): f1 bacteriophage origin of replication; arrow indicates direction of (+) strand synthesis
    761..865     +  promoter       AmpR promoter: bla
    866..1726    +  CDS            AmpR: β-lactamase; bla; confers resistance to ampicillin, carbenicillin, and related antibiotics
   1897..2485    +  rep_origin     ori: high-copy-number ColE1/pMB1/pBR322/pUC origin of replication
   2668..2760    +  CDS            lacI (fragment): lac repressor; lacI; The lac repressor binds to the lac operator to inhibit transcription in E. coli. This inhibition can be relieved by adding lactose or isopropyl-β-D-thiogalactopyranoside (IPTG).
   2773..2794    +  protein_bind   CAP binding site: CAP binding activates transcription in the presence of cAMP. E. coli catabolite activator protein
   2809..2839    +  promoter       lac promoter: promoter for the E. coli lac operon
   2847..2863    +  protein_bind   lac operator: The lac repressor binds to the lac operator to inhibit transcription in E. coli. This inhibition can be relieved by adding lactose or isopropyl-β-D-thiogalactopyranoside (IPTG). lac repressor encoded by lacI
   2908..2926    +  promoter       T3 promoter: promoter for bacteriophage T3 RNA polymerase
   2954..3180    +  promoter       RSV promoter: Rous sarcoma virus enhancer/promoter
   3181..3361    +  LTR            5' LTR (truncated): truncated 5' long terminal repeat (LTR) from HIV-1
   3408..3533    +  misc_feature   HIV-1 Ψ: packaging signal of human immunodeficiency virus type 1
   3517..3880    +  CDS            HIV-1 gag (fragment): gag protein from human immunodeficiency virus 1; gag
   4026..4259    +  misc_feature   RRE: The Rev response element (RRE) of HIV-1 allows for Rev-dependent mRNA export from the nucleus to the cytoplasm.
   4636..4736    +  CDS            Rev (fragment): human immunodeficiency virus 1 (HIV-1) Rev protein; rev; enhances nuclear export of unspliced and incompletely spliced viral mRNAs
   4755..4872    +  misc_feature   cPPT/CTS: central polypurine tract and central termination sequence of HIV-1
   4906..5307    +  promoter       SFFV promoter: spleen focus-forming virus long terminal repeat (LTR) promoter
   5317..5340    +  misc_feature   MCS (fragment): pBluescript multiple cloning site
   5365..5844    +  CDS            THYN1 (fragment): THYN1_HUMAN - Also known as THY28. Experimental evidence at protein level: Swiss-Prot protein existence level 1. Specifically binds 5-hydroxymethylcytosine (5hmC), suggesting that it acts as a specific reader of 5hmC. From Homo sapiens (Human).
   5873..5898    +  misc_feature   MCS (fragment): pBluescript multiple cloning site
   5898..5957    +  CDS            S (fragment): HBSAG_WHV6 - Experimental evidence at transcript level: Swiss-Prot protein existence level 2. The middle envelope protein plays an important role in the budding of the virion. It is involved in the induction of budding in a nucleocapsid independent way. In this process the majority of envelope proteins bud to form subviral lipoprotein particles of 22 nm of diameter that do not contain a nucleocapsid (By similarity). From Woodchuck hepatitis B virus (isolate w64/pWS23) (WHV).
   6089..6492    +  misc_feature   WPRE: woodchuck hepatitis virus posttranscriptional regulatory element
   6550..6609    +  CDS            nef (fragment): NEF_HV1Z2 - Experimental evidence at protein level: Swiss-Prot protein existence level 1. Extracellular Nef protein targets CD4(+) T-lymphocytes for apoptosis by interacting with CXCR4 surface receptors. From Human immunodeficiency virus type 1 group M subtype D (isolate Z2/CDC-Z34) (HIV-1).
   6611..6844    +  LTR            3' LTR (ΔU3): self-inactivating 3' long terminal repeat (LTR) from HIV-1
   6916..7037    +  polyA_signal   SV40 poly(A) signal: SV40 polyadenylation signal
   7056..7077    +  rep_origin     SV40 ori (fragment): SV40 origin of replication
   7077..73      +  rep_origin     SV40 ori (across the origin): SV40 origin of replication
