[The description below was written by a language model from this plasmid's Addgene catalogue record and pLannotate feature annotations shown in this document.]
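Description:
SFFV-THYN1-Brd 292 is a lentiviral expression plasmid built on the SFFV-MCS backbone that carries the human transcription factor THYN1 together with a unique DNA barcode. It is propagated in E. coli as a high-copy plasmid through a ColE1/pUC-type origin and is selected with ampicillin via the β-lactamase gene. An f1 origin and remnants of a pBluescript-style cloning region (lacZα and lacI fragments, lac promoter/operator, T7 and T3 promoters) are also annotated in the bacterial portion. The transfer cassette has a third-generation, self-inactivating layout. An RSV promoter drives a truncated HIV-1 5' LTR, followed by the Ψ packaging signal with a partial gag sequence, the Rev response element for Rev-dependent nuclear export of the genomic RNA, and the cPPT/CTS element. It ends in a ΔU3 3' LTR, with an SV40 polyadenylation signal and SV40 origin sequence downstream.

Within the provirus, the spleen focus-forming virus (SFFV) LTR promoter drives the THYN1 coding sequence, which was inserted between flanking multiple cloning site remnants by restriction cloning. A WPRE lies downstream to enhance transcript stability and expression. The short woodchuck hepatitis virus "S" hit annotated just upstream of it most likely reflects extended WPRE-derived sequence rather than a separate payload. According to the depositor, the design is SFFV–TF–WPRE–barcode, with the barcode cloned into an XbaI site after the WPRE. The barcode is not annotated in the feature table. No fluorescent reporter or mammalian selection marker is annotated. The construct belongs to a barcoded transcription factor collection used for combinatorial screening in immune cell reprogramming, where the barcode presumably serves to identify which factor was delivered to a transduced cell.
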