Addgene plasmid #219230: SFFV-THYN1-Brd 292
Purpose: Transcription factor THYN1 with a specific barcode assigned.
Depositing lab: Filipe Pereira. Depositing organization: Center for Neuroscience and Cell Biology, University of Coimbra. Publication: A combinatorial transcription factor screening platform for immune cell reprogramming. Kurochkin I, Altman AR, Caiado I, Pertiga-Cabral D, Halitzki E, Minaeva M, Zimmermannova O, Henriques-Oliveira L, Klein D, Nair M, Oliveira D, Cajal LR, Knittel R, Feick C, Ringner M, Martin M, Cirovic B, Pires CF, Rosa FF, Sitnicka E, Theis FJ, Pereira CF. Cell Syst. 2026 Jan 21;17(1):101457. doi: 10.1016/j.cels.2025.101457. Epub 2026 Jan 14. PubMed 41539305.
Backbone
  Vector backbone: SFFV-MCS
  Backbone size w/o insert (bp): 6638
  Vector type: Lentiviral
Growth in bacteria
  Bacterial resistance: Ampicillin, 100 μg/mL
  Growth temperature: 37°C
  Growth strain: NEB Stable
  Copy number: High Copy
Gene/Insert
  Gene/Insert name: THYN1
  Species: H. sapiens (human)
  Insert size (bp): 501
  Entrez Gene: THYN1 (a.k.a. HSPC144, MDS012, MY105, THY28, THY28KD)
  Promoter: The spleen focus-forming virus (SFFV) promoter
  Cloning method: Restriction Enzyme; 5′ cloning site Bsp119I (not destroyed); 3′ cloning site BstHI (not destroyed)
Terms and licenses: Academic/Nonprofit Terms; Industry Terms: Not Available to Industry
Depositor comments: Barcode sequence cloned into XbaI restriction site. Design of plasmid is as follows: SFFV-[TF sequence]-WPRE-[Barcode sequence].
How to cite: SFFV-THYN1-Brd 292 was a gift from Filipe Pereira (Addgene plasmid # 219230 ; http://n2t.net/addgene:219230 ; RRID:Addgene_219230)
