>Addgene plasmid #219230 | SFFV-THYN1-Brd 292 | depositor partial sequence | sequence record 428170 | TF ORF
ATGTCGAGACCCCGGAAGAGGCTGGCTGGGACTTCTGGTTCAGACAAGGGACTATCAGGAAAACGCACCA
AAACTGAGAACTCAGGTGAGGCATTAGCTAAAGTGGAGGACTCCAACCCTCAGAAGACTTCAGCCACTAA
AAACTGTTTGAAGAATCTAAGCAGCCACTGGCTGATGAAGTCAGAGCCAGAGAGCCGCCTAGAGAAAGGT
GTAGATGTGAAGTTCAGCATTGAGGATCTCAAAGCACAGCCCAAACAGACAACATGCTGGGATGGTGTTC
GTAACTACCAGGCTCGGAACTTCCTTAGAGCCATGAAGCTGGGAGAAGAAGCCTTCTTCTACCATAGCAA
CTGCAAAGAGCCAGGCATCGCAGGACTCATGAAGATCGTGAAAGAGGCTTACCCAGACCACACACAGTTT
GAGAAAAACAATCCCCATTATGACCCATCTAGCAAAGAGGACAACCCTAAGTGGTCCATGAAGAGTTTGA
TTTTGTTTTGA
