>Addgene plasmid #219230 | SFFV-THYN1-Brd 292 | depositor partial sequence | sequence record 428171 | Barcode sequence
TGTACACAAGCTTCAGCGCT
